>Addgene plasmid #184111 | mNTERY01 | addgene full sequence | sequence record 362490 | Addgene NGS Result
AGCGGTTTGACTCACGGGGATTTCCAAGTCTCCACCCCATTGACGTCAATGGGAGTTTGTTTTGGCACCA
AAATCAACGGGACTTTCCAAAATGTCGTAACAACTCCGCCCCATTGACGCAAATGGGCGGTAGGCGTGTA
CGGTGGGAGGTCTATATAAGCAGAGCTCTCTGGCTAACTAGAGAACCCACTGCTTACTGGCTTATCGAAA
TTAATACGACTCACTATAGGGAGACCCAAGCTGGCTAGCATGGCCCTTACGTTTGCACTGCTCGTTGCGT
TGCTGGTCCTGAGCTGCAAGTCCAGTTGCTCCGTAGGTGGGCACCATCACCACCACCACCATCACCACCA
TGTGAGCAAGGGCGAGGAGGATAACATGGCCATCATCAAGGAGTTCATGCGCTTCAAGGTGCACATGGAG
GGCTCCGTGAACGGCCACGAGTTCGAGATCGAGGGCGAGGGCGAGGGCCGCCCCTACGAGGGCACCCAGA
CCGCCAAGCTGAAGGTGACCAAGGGTGGCCCCCTGCCCTTCGCCTGGGACATCCTGTCCCCTCAGTTCAT
GTACGGCTCCAAGGCCTACGTGAAGCACCCCGCCGACATCCCCGACTACTTGAAGCTGTCCTTCCCCGAG
GGCTTCAAGTGGGAGCGCGTGATGAACTTCGAGGACGGCGGCGTGGTGACCGTGACCCAGGACTCCTCCC
TGCAGGACGGCGAGTTCATCTACAAGGTGAAGCTGCGCGGCACCAACTTCCCCTCCGACGGCCCCGTAAT
GCAGAAGAAGACCATGGGCTGGGAGGCCTCCTCCGAGCGGATGTACCCCGAGGACGGCGCCCTGAAGGGC
GAGATCAAGCAGAGGCTGAAGCTGAAGGACGGCGGCCACTACGACGCTGAGGTCAAGACCACCTACAAGG
CCAAGAAGCCCGTGCAGCTGCCCGGCGCCTACAACGTCAACATCAAGTTGGACATCACCTCCCACAACGA
GGACTACACCATCGTGGAACAGTACGAACGCGCCGAGGGCCGCCACTCCACCGGCGGCATGGACGAGCTG
TACAAGTCTGGTAGCCTGCAAGATTCGGAAGTCAACCAAGAAGCAAAGCCGGAAGTCAAGCCGGAAGTGA
AACCGGAAACCCATATTAACCTGAAAGTTAGTGACGGCAGCTCTGAAATTTTCTTTAAGATCAAAAAGAC
CACGCCGCTGCGTCGCCTGATGGAAGCGTTTGCCAAACGTCAGGGCAAGGAAATGGATAGCCTGACGTTC
CTGTATGACGGTATTGAAATCCAGGCAGATCAAGCGCCGGAAGACCTGGACATGGAAGACAACGACATCA
TTGAAGCCCACCGTGAACAGATTTATTACTATGGTTCGAGCGGCGGGAGCGGAGGGTCTGGGTCTAGCGG
GGATGGTGGGTCGTCTGGGGGGAGCGGCGGTTCGGGTTCATCTGGTGACGGCGGTTCCTCGGGTGGTTCC
GGGGGAGATGGTTCTTCCGGAGATGGCGGGAGTGATGGGGACTCTGATGGTTCGGATGGTGACGGGGACA
GTGATGGTGATGACGGAGGGGACGACGAGGATGACGGTTCAGACGATTAATGAGGCGGCTCGAGGATCCG
GCTGCTAACAAAGCCTCGACTGTGCCTTCTAGTTGCCAGCCATCTGTTGTTTGCCCCTCCCCCGTGCCTT
CCTTGACCCTGGAAGGTGCCACTCCCACTGTCCTTTCCTAATAAAATGAGGAAATTGCATCGCATTGTCT
GAGTAGGTGTCATTCTATTCTGGGGGGTGGGGTGGGGCAGGACAGCAAGGGGGAGGATTGGGAAGACAAT
AGCAGGCATGCTGGGGACGACGGTGCTCGAAGCAGCGCAAAACGCCTAACCCTAAGCAGATTCTTCATGC
AATTGTCGGTCAAGCCTTGCCTTGTTGTAGCTTAAATTTTGCTCGCGCACTACTCAGCGACCTCCAACAC
ACAAGCAGGGAGCAGATACTGGCTTAACTATGCGGCATCAGAGCAGATTGTACTGAGAGTGCACCATAGG
GGATCGGGAGATCTCCCGATCCGTCGACGTCAGGTGGCACTTTTCGGGGAAATGTGCGCGGAACCCCTAT
TTGTTTATTTTTCTAAATACATTCAAATATGTATCCGCTCATGAGACAATAACCCTGATAAATGCTTCAA
TAATATTGAAAAAGGAAGAGTATGAGTATTCAACATTTCCGTGTCGCCCTTATTCCCTTTTTTGCGGCAT
TTTGCCTTCCTGTTTTTGCTCACCCAGAAACGCTGGTGAAAGTAAAAGATGCTGAAGATCAGTTGGGTGC
ACGAGTGGGTTACATCGAACTGGATCTCAACAGCGGTAAGATCCTTGAGAGTTTTCGCCCCGAAGAACGT
TTTCCAATGATGAGCACTTTTAAAGTTCTGCTATGTGGCGCGGTATTATCCCGTATTGACGCCGGGCAAG
AGCAACTCGGTCGCCGCATACACTATTCTCAGAATGACTTGGTTGAGTACTCACCAGTCACAGAAAAGCA
TCTTACGGATGGCATGACAGTAAGAGAATTATGCAGTGCTGCCATAACCATGAGTGATAACACTGCGGCC
AACTTACTTCTGACAACGATCGGAGGACCGAAGGAGCTAACCGCTTTTTTGCACAACATGGGGGATCATG
TAACTCGCCTTGATCGTTGGGAACCGGAGCTGAATGAAGCCATACCAAACGACGAGCGTGACACCACGAT
GCCTGTAGCAATGGCAACAACGTTGCGCAAACTATTAACTGGCGAACTACTTACTCTAGCTTCCCGGCAA
CAATTAATAGACTGGATGGAGGCGGATAAAGTTGCAGGACCACTTCTGCGCTCGGCCCTTCCGGCTGGCT
GGTTTATTGCTGATAAATCTGGAGCCGGTGAGCGTGGGTCTCGCGGTATCATTGCAGCACTGGGGCCAGA
TGGTAAGCCCTCCCGTATCGTAGTTATCTACACGACGGGGAGTCAGGCAACTATGGATGAACGAAATAGA
CAGATCGCTGAGATAGGTGCCTCACTGATTAAGCATTGGTAACTGTCAGACCAAGTTTACTCATATATAC
TTTAGATTGATTTAAAACTTCATTTTTAATTTAAAAGGATCTAGGTGAAGATCCTTTTTGATAATCTCAT
GACCAAAATCCCTTAACGTGAGTTTTCGTTCCACTGAGCGTCAGACCCCGTAGAAAAGATCAAAGGATCT
TCTTGAGATCCTTTTTTTCTGCGCGTAATCTGCTGCTTGCAAACAAAAAAACCACCGCTACCAGCGGTGG
TTTGTTTGCCGGATCAAGAGCTACCAACTCTTTTTCCGAAGGTAACTGGCTTCAGCAGAGCGCAGATACC
AAATACTGTTCTTCTAGTGTAGCCGTAGTTAGGCCACCACTTCAAGAACTCTGTAGCACCGCCTACATAC
CTCGCTCTGCTAATCCTGTTACCAGTGGCTGCTGCCAGTGGCGATAAGTCGTGTCTTACCGGGTTGGACT
CAAGACGATAGTTACCGGATAAGGCGCAGCGGTCGGGCTGAACGGGGGGTTCGTGCACACAGCCCAGCTT
GGAGCGAACGACCTACACCGAACTGAGATACCTACAGCGTGAGCTATGAGAAAGCGCCACGCTTCCCGAA
GGGAGAAAGGCGGACAGGTATCCGGTAAGCGGCAGGGTCGGAACAGGAGAGCGCACGAGGGAGCTTCCAG
GGGGAAACGCCTGGTATCTTTATAGTCCTGTCGGGTTTCGCCACCTCTGACTTGAGCGTCGATTTTTGTG
ATGCTCGTCAGGGGGGCGGAGCCTATGGAAAAACGCCAGCAACGCGGCCTTTTTACGGTTCCTGGCCTTT
TGCTGGCCTTTTGCTCACATGTTCTTTCCTGCGTTATCCCCTGATTCTGTGGATAACCGTATTACCGCCT
TTGAGTGAGCTGATACCGCTCGCCGCAGCCGAACGACCGAGCGCAGCGAGTCAGTGAGCGAGGAAGCGGA
AGAGCGCCCAATACGCAAACCGCCTCTCCCTAGAAGGTCCATTAGCTGCAAAGATTCCTCTCTGTTTAAA
ACTTTATCCATCTTTGCAAAGCTTTTTGCAAAAGCCTCCCACTGCTTCGCGATGTACGGGCCAGATATAC
GCGTTGACATTGATTATTGACTAGTTATTAATAGTAATCAATTACGGGGTCATTAGTTCATAGCCCATAT
ATGGAGTTCCGCGTTACATAACTTACGGTAAATGGCCCGCCTGGCTGACCGCCCAACGACCCCCGCCCAT
TGACGTCAATAATGACGTATGTTCCCATAGTAACGCCAATAGGGACTTTCCATTGACGTCAATGGGTGGA
GTATTTACGGTAAACTGCCCACTTGGCAGTACATCAAGTGTATCATATGCCAAGTACGCCCCCTATTGAC
GTCAATGACGGTAAATGGCCCGCCTGGCATTATGCCCAGTACATGACCTTATGGGACTTTCCTACTTGGC
AGTACATCTACGTATTAGTCATCGCTATTACCATGGTGATGCGGTTTTGGCAGTACATCAATGGGCGTGG
AT
Features (pLannotate 1.2.2; 14 found; start..end, strand, type, name):
    163..196     +  LTR            5' LTR (truncated) (fragment): truncated 5' long terminal repeat (LTR) from HIV-1
    212..230     +  promoter       T7 promoter: promoter for bacteriophage T7 RNA polymerase
    250..318     +  CDS            IFNA2 (fragment): IFNA2_HUMAN - Also known as IFNA2A, IFNA2B, IFNA2C. Experimental evidence at protein level: Swiss-Prot protein existence level 1. Produced by macrophages, IFN-alpha have antiviral activities. From Homo sapiens (Human).
    328..350     +  CDS            9xHis (fragment): 9xHis affinity tag
    352..1056    +  CDS            mCherry: mCherry is a basic (constitutively fluorescent) red fluorescent protein published in 2004, derived from Discosoma sp.. It is reported to be a very rapidly-maturing monomer with low acid sensitivity.
   1066..1353    +  CDS            SMT3: SMT3_YEAST - Experimental evidence at protein level: Swiss-Prot protein existence level 1. Not known; suppressor of MIF2 mutations. From Saccharomyces cerevisiae (strain ATCC 204508 / S288c) (Baker's yeast).
   1630..1837    +  polyA_signal   bGH poly(A) signal: bovine growth hormone polyadenylation signal
   1976..2028    +  misc_feature   bom (fragment): basis of mobility region from pBR322
   2087..2191    +  promoter       AmpR promoter: bla
   2192..3052    +  CDS            AmpR: β-lactamase; bla; confers resistance to ampicillin, carbenicillin, and related antibiotics
   3223..3811    +  rep_origin     ori: high-copy-number ColE1/pMB1/pBR322/pUC origin of replication
   4019..4071    -  CDS            small t antigen (fragment): SV40 (simian virus 40) small t antigen
   4136..4515    +  enhancer       CMV enhancer: human cytomegalovirus immediate early enhancer
   4516..167     +  promoter       CMV promoter (across the origin): human cytomegalovirus (CMV) immediate early promoter
