[The description below was written by a language model from this plasmid's Addgene catalogue record and pLannotate feature annotations shown in this document.]
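Description:
mNTERY01 is a mammalian expression plasmid built on a pcDNA3.1 backbone that encodes a nanopore-addressable protein reporter. It is propagated in E. coli as a high-copy plasmid through a ColE1/pUC-type origin and is selected with ampicillin via the β-lactamase (AmpR) gene and its own promoter. The sequenced record is about 4.6 kb. The annotation shows no mammalian selection cassette such as neomycin resistance and no f1 or SV40 origin, so this appears to be a trimmed-down derivative of the parent vector, suited mainly to transient transfection. A few short annotated fragments (an HIV-1 LTR piece, a bom fragment and an SV40 small t antigen fragment) are probably backbone remnants or incidental matches rather than functional elements.

The expression cassette is driven by the human CMV immediate-early enhancer and promoter, followed by a T7 promoter, and is terminated by the bovine growth hormone polyadenylation signal. The annotated open reading frame begins with a short fragment of human interferon alpha-2 at the extreme N-terminus, whose position and length are consistent with a secretion signal peptide, although the record does not state this. It continues with a polyhistidine affinity tag, the red fluorescent protein mCherry and yeast SMT3 (a SUMO domain). Roughly 270 nt between SMT3 and the poly(A) signal are unannotated. This region may hold the C-terminal portion of the reporter, such as the barcode that distinguishes this construct, but its content is not described. According to the record and the associated work on multiplexed barcoded reporters, the expressed protein is intended for direct detection and identification on a nanopore array. mCherry and the His tag would also allow fluorescence monitoring and affinity capture.
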