Addgene plasmid #184111: mNTERY01
Purpose: Nanopore-addressable protein reporter for expression in mammalian cells.
Depositing lab: Jeff Nivala. Depositing organization: University of Washington. Publication: Multiplexed direct detection of barcoded protein reporters on a nanopore array. Cardozo N, Zhang K, Doroschak K, Nguyen A, Siddiqui Z, Bogard N, Strauss K, Ceze L, Nivala J. Nat Biotechnol. 2022 Jan;40(1):42-46. doi: 10.1038/s41587-021-01002-6. Epub 2021 Aug 12. PubMed 34385692.
Backbone
  Vector backbone: pcDNA3.1
  Vector type: Mammalian Expression
Growth in bacteria
  Bacterial resistance: Ampicillin, 100 μg/mL
  Growth temperature: 37°C
  Growth strain: DH5alpha
  Copy number: High Copy
Gene/Insert
  Gene/Insert name: mNTERY01
  Promoter: CMV
  Cloning method: Gibson Cloning
  Sequencing primers: 5′ ATGGCCCTTACGTTTGCACTGCTCGTTG
Terms and licenses: Academic/Nonprofit Terms; Industry Terms: Not Available to Industry
How to cite: mNTERY01 was a gift from Jeff Nivala (Addgene plasmid # 184111 ; http://n2t.net/addgene:184111 ; RRID:Addgene_184111)
